>Addgene plasmid #27519 | pBS ZfHoxb1a | addgene partial sequence | sequence record 33894 | 27519 with T7
GGTCGACGGTATCGATAAGCTTGATATCGAATTCTCCGCCATTAATTGCGTATGGACAGTTCCAGAATGA
ACTCTTTCTTGGAGTACACAATTTGTAACCGTGGGACGAACGCCTACTCGCCCAAGGCTGGATACCACCA
CTTGGACCAGGCGTTCCCGGGCCCTTTCCACACTGGACACGCTAGTGACAGCTATAACGCTGATGGACGA
CTTTACGTAGGGGGGAGCAATCAGCCACCAACAGCAGCAGCACAACATCAGCACCAGAACGGCATCTACG
CGCATCACCAGCACCAAAATCAAACTGGCATGGGCCTTACCTATGGTGGAACTGGGACAACAAGTTATGG
GACACAGGCCTGCGCCAACTCGGACTATGCTCAACACCAGTATTTTATCAACCCTGAGCAGGATGGGATG
TATTATCACTCATCAGGTTTTTCAACATCAAATGCCAGTCCACACTATGGCTCTATGGCCGGTGCGTACT
GCGGGGCACAGGGAGCCGTTCCAGCCGCACCTTATCAGCATCATGGATGCGAAGGCCAGGATCACCAGCG
AGCATATTCACAAGGCACCTACGCTGACTTATCGGCCTCTCAAGGAACGGAGAAGGACACGGATCAGCCG
CCACCTGGGAAGACATTCGATTGGATGAAAGTCAAAAGGAATCCCCCCAAAACAGGTAAAGTGGCTGAGT
ACGGACTAGGGCCGCAAAACACTATTCGGACAAATTTCACAACCAAACAACTGACAGAGCTCGAAAAAGA
ATTTCACTTCAGCAAGTATCTGACGCGAGCGCGGCGTGTGGAGATTGCTGCCACACTTGAGCTTAACGAG
A
