[The description below was written by a language model from this plasmid's Addgene catalogue record.]
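Description:
pBS ZfHoxb1a is a riboprobe-synthesis plasmid built on the pBluescript II phagemid backbone (about 3 kb), carrying an approximately 1 kb fragment of the zebrafish (Danio rerio) hoxb1a gene. It is maintained in E. coli as a high-copy plasmid under ampicillin selection. No feature table accompanies the record, so the description rests on the catalogue fields alone. Elements such as the origin of replication are not individually annotated, although pBluescript II vectors generally carry a pUC-type origin, an f1 origin and a lacZα-embedded polylinker.

The insert was placed in the polylinker by restriction cloning between EcoRI at its 5′ end and XbaI at its 3′ end, and both sites remain intact, so the fragment can be excised or the plasmid linearised there. In pBluescript II the polylinker is flanked by opposing T7 and T3 bacteriophage RNA polymerase promoters. These correspond to the sequencing primers listed for the 5′ and 3′ ends of the insert. This arrangement allows run-off in vitro transcription from a linearised template in either direction, giving sense or antisense RNA depending on the polymerase used. The record does not state explicitly which promoter yields the antisense strand, nor whether the insert is a full-length cDNA or a partial one.

The construct has no eukaryotic promoter or expression elements recorded and is not intended for expression in cells. Given its vector type, it most likely serves as a template for labelled antisense hoxb1a probes. Such probes detect transcripts of this Hox gene by in situ hybridisation in zebrafish embryos.
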