Addgene plasmid #27519: pBS ZfHoxb1a
Depositing lab: Victoria Prince. Depositing organization: University of Chicago.
Backbone
  Vector backbone: pBluescript II
  Backbone manufacturer: Stratagene
  Backbone size w/o insert (bp): 3000
  Vector type: Riboprobe synthesis
Growth in bacteria
  Bacterial resistance: Ampicillin, 100 μg/mL
  Growth temperature: 37°C
  Growth strain: DH5alpha
  Copy number: High Copy
Gene/Insert
  Gene/Insert name: Hoxb1a
  Species: D. rerio (zebrafish)
  Insert size (bp): 1000
  Entrez Gene: hoxb1a (a.k.a. Z-3, hoxb1, id:ibd3532, sb:eu402)
  Cloning method: Restriction Enzyme; 5′ cloning site EcoRI (not destroyed); 3′ cloning site XbaI (not destroyed)
  Sequencing primers: 5′ T7; 3′ T3
Terms and licenses: Academic/Nonprofit Terms; Industry Terms: Not Available to Industry
How to cite: pBS ZfHoxb1a was a gift from Victoria Prince (Addgene plasmid # 27519 ; http://n2t.net/addgene:27519 ; RRID:Addgene_27519)
